>Addgene plasmid #222450 | pCHW91013 | addgene full sequence | sequence record 454070 | Addgene NGS Result
TTACTTGTCTTCTGCACGAAGTGGTTTAAACTATCAGTGTTTGACAGGATATATTGGCGGGTAAACCTAA
GAGAAAAGAGCGTTTATTAGAATAATCGGATATTTAAAAGGGCGTGAAAAGGTTTATCCGTTCGTCCATT
TGTATGTGCATGCCAACCACAGGGTTCCCCAGATCAGGCGCTGGCTGCTGAACCCCCAGCCGGAACTGAC
CCCACAAGGCCCTAGCGTTTGCAATGCACCAGGTCATCATTGACCCAGGCGTGTTCCACCAGGCCGCTGC
CTCGCAACTCTTCGCAGGCTTCGCCGACCTGCTCGCGCCACTTCTTCACGCGGGTGGAATCCGATCCGCA
CATGAGGCGGAAGGTTTCCAGCTTGAGCGGGTACGGCTCCCGGTGCGAGCTGAAATAGTCGAACATCCGT
CGGGCCGTCGGCGACAGCTTGCGGTACTTCTCCCATATGAATTTCGTGTAGTGGTCGCCAGCAAACAGCA
CGACGATTTCCTCGTCGATCAGGACCTGGCAACGGGACGTTTTCTTGCCACGGTCCAGGACGCGGAAGCG
GTGCAGCAGCGACACCGATTCCAGGTGCCCAACGCGGTCGGACGTGAAGCCCATCGCCGTCGCCTGTAGG
CGCGACAGGCATTCCTCGGCCTTCGTGTAATACCGGCCATTGATCGACCAGCCCAGGTCCTGGCAAAGCT
CGTAGAACGTGAAGGTGATCGGCTCGCCGATAGGGGTGCGCTTCGCGTACTCCAACACCTGCTGCCACAC
CAGTTCGTCATCGTCGGCCCGCAGCTCGACGCCGGTGTAGGTGATCTTCACGTCCTTGTTGACGTGGAAA
ATGACCTTGTTTTGCAGCGCCTCGCGCGGGATTTTCTTGTTGCGCGTGGTGAACAGGGCAGAGCGGGCCG
TGTCGTTTGGCATCGCTCGCATCGTGTCCGGCCACGGCGCAATATCGAACAAGGAAAGCTGCATTTCCTT
GATCTGCTGCTTCGTGTGTTTCAGCAACGCGGCCTGCTTGGCCTCGCTGACCTGTTTTGCCAGGTCCTCG
CCGGCGGTTTTTCGCTTCTTGGTCGTCATAGTTCCTCGCGTGTCGATGGTCATCGACTTCGCCAAACCTG
CCGCCTCCTGTTCAAGACGACGCGAACGCTCCACGGCGGCCGATGGCGCGGGCAGGGCAGGGGGAGCCAG
TTGCACGCTGTCGCGCTCGATCTTGGCCGTAGCTTGCTGGACCATCGAGCCGACGGACTGGAAGGTTTCG
CGGGGCGCACGCATGACGGTGCGGCTTGCGATGGTTTCGGCATCCTCGGCGGAAAACCCCGCGTCGATCA
GTTCTTGCCTGTATGCCTTCCGGTCAAACGTCCGATTCATTCACCCTCCTTGCGGGATTGCCCCGACTCA
CGCCGGGGCAATGTGCCCTTATTCCTGATTTGACCCGCCTGGTGCCTTGGTGTCCAGATAATCCACCTTA
TCGGCAATGAAGTCGGTCCCGTAGACCGTCTGGCCGTCCTTCTCGTACTTGGTATTCCGAATCTTGCCCT
GCACGAATACCAGCGACCCCTTGCCCAAATACTTGCCGTGGGCCTCGGCCTGAGAGCCAAAACACTTGAT
GCGGAAGAAGTCGGTGCGCTCCTGCTTGTCGCCGGCATCGTTGCGCCACATCTAGGATCTGCCAGGAACC
GTAAAAAGGCCGCGTTGCTGGCGTTTTTCCATAGGCTCCGCCCCCCTGACGAGCATCACAAAAATCGACG
CTCAAGTCAGAGGTGGCGAAACCCGACAGGACTATAAAGATACCAGGCGTTTCCCCCTGGAAGCTCCCTC
GTGCGCTCTCCTGTTCCGACCCTGCCGCTTACCGGATACCTGTCCGCCTTTCTCCCTTCGGGAAGCGTGG
CGCTTTCTCATAGCTCACGCTGTAGGTATCTCAGTTCGGTGTAGGTCGTTCGCTCCAAGCTGGGCTGTGT
GCACGAACCCCCCGTTCAGCCCGACCGCTGCGCCTTATCCGGTAACTATCGTCTTGAGTCCAACCCGGTA
AGACACGACTTATCGCCACTGGCAGCAGCCACTGGTAACAGGATTAGCAGAGCGAGGTATGTAGGCGGTG
CTACAGAGTTCTTGAAGTGGTGGCCTAACTACGGCTACACTAGAAGAACAGTATTTGGTATCTGCGCTCT
GCTGAAGCCAGTTACCTTCGGAAAAAGAGTTGGTAGCTCTTGATCCGGCAAACAAACCACCGCTGGTAGC
GGTGGTTTTTTTGTTTGCAAGCAGCAGATTACGCGCAGAAAAAAAGGATCTCAAGAAGATCCTTTGATCT
TTTCTACGGGGTCTGACGCTCAGTGGAACGAAAACTCACGTTAAGGGATTTTGGTCATGAGATTATCAAA
AAGGATCTTCACCTAGATCCTTTTAAATTAAAAATGAAGTTTTAAATCAATCTAAAGTATATATGAGTAA
ACTTGGTCTGACAGTTACCAATGCTTAATCAGTGAGGCACCTATCTCAGCGATCTGTCTATTTCGTTCAT
CCATAGTTGCCTGACTCCCCGTCGTGTAGATAACTACGATACGGGAGGGCTTACCATCTGGCCCCAGTGC
TGCAATGATACCGCGAGAACCACGCTCACCGGCTCCAGATTTATCAGCAATAAACCAGCCAGCCGGAAGG
GCCGAGCGCAGAAGTGGTCCTGCAACTTTATCCGCCTCCATCCAGTCTATTAATTGTTGCCGGGAAGCTA
GAGTAAGTAGTTCGCCAGTTAATAGTTTGCGCAACGTTGTTGCCATTGCTACAGGCATCGTGGTGTCACG
CTCGTCGTTTGGTATGGCTTCATTCAGCTCCGGTTCCCAACGATCAAGGCGAGTTACATGATCCCCCATG
TTGTGCAAAAAAGCGGTTAGCTCCTTCGGTCCTCCGATCGTTGTCAGAAGTAAGTTGGCCGCAGTGTTAT
CACTCATGGTTATGGCAGCACTGCATAATTCTCTTACTGTCATGCCATCCGTAAGATGCTTTTCTGTGAC
TGGTGAGTACTCAACCAAGTCATTCTGAGAATAGTGTATGCGGCGACCGAGTTGCTCTTGCCCGGCGTCA
ATACGGGATAATACCGCGCCACATAGCAGAACTTTAAAAGTGCTCATCATTGGAAAACGTTCTTCGGGGC
GAAAACTCTCAAGGATCTTACCGCTGTTGAGATCCAGTTCGATGTAACCCACTCGTGCACCCAACTGATC
TTCAGCATCTTTTACTTTCACCAGCGTTTCTGGGTGAGCAAAAACAGGAAGGCAAAATGCCGCAAAAAAG
GGAATAAGGGCGACACGGAAATGTTGAATACTCATACTCTTCCTTTTTCAATATTATTGAAGCATTTATC
AAGGTTATTGTCTCATGAGCGGATACATATTTGAATGTATTTAGAAAAATAAACAAATAGGGGTTCCGCG
CACGAATTGGCCAGCGCTGCCATTTTTGGGGTGAGGCCGTTCGCGGCCGAGGGGCGCAGCCCCTGGGGGG
ATGGGAGGCCCGCGTTAGCGGGCCGGGAGGGTTCGAGAAGGGGGGGCACCCCCCTTCGGCGTGCGCGGTC
ACGCGCACAGGGCGCAGCCCTGGTTAAAAACAAGGTTTATAAATATTGGTTTAAAAGCAGGTTAAAAGAC
AGGTTAGCGGTGGCCGAAAAACGGGCGGAAACCCTTGCAAATGCTGGATTTTCTGCCTGTGGACAGCCCC
TCAAATGTCAATAGGTGCGCCCCTCATCTGTCAGCACTCTGCCCCTCAAGTGTCAAGGATCGCGCCCCTC
ATCTGTCAGTAGTCGCGCCCCTCAAGTGTCAATACCGCAGGGCACTTATCCCCAGGCTTGTCCACATCAT
CTGTGGGAAACTCGCGTAAAATCAGGCGTTTTCGCCGATTTGCGAGGCTGGCCAGCTCCACGTCGCCGGC
CGAAATCGAGCCTGCCCCTCATCTGTCAACGCCGCGCCGGGTGAGTCGGCCCCTCAAGTGTCAACGTCCG
CCCCTCATCTGTCAGTGAGGGCCAAGTTTTCCGCGAGGTATCCACAACGCCGGCGGCCGCGGTGTCTCGC
ACACGGCTTCGACGGCGTTTCTGGCGCGTTTGCAGGGCCATAGACGGCCGCCAGCCCAGCGGCGAGGGCA
ACCAGCCCGGTGAGCGTCGCAAAGGAGATCCTGATCTGACTGATGGGCTGCCTGTATCGAGTGGTGATTT
TGTGCCGAGCTGCCGGTCGGGGAGCTGTTGGCTGGCTGGTGGCAGGATATATTGTGGTGTAAACAAATTG
ACGCTTAGACAACTTAATAACACATTGCGGACGTTTTTAATGTACTGGGGTGGATGCAGTGGGCCCCACT
CTGTGAAGACAAACTAGAATTCGAGCTCGGAGAGTGGTCTTGGGAGAGCGATGCGTCTTTTCCGATGAAC
CGTTCCAGCAAAAAAGACTAAGCGATGCGTCTTTTCCGCTGAACCGTTCCAGCAAAAAAGACTAAGCGAT
GCGTCTTTTCCGCTGAACCGTTCCAGCAAAAAAGACTAGGAGAGCGATGCGTCTTTTCCGCTGAACCGTT
CCAGCAAAAAAGACTATCCCGTCCTAATACCTCTACGTGCAAGCAGTATAAAAACAAAATACATAAACAT
AACTAAAATCTCATATCGTTGTAATTGTCATATACTAGTGGTAATTAAGTCCAGTTACACTTAAGGTTAA
ATTTGCTGACTCTTTTTTACCTTTCATTTCTGAAAAATGGATCATGCGACCCTCGCCATGATCCTCGCGA
TCTGGTTCATCAGCTTCCACTTCATCAAGCTGCTGTTCTCCCAGCAGACCACCAAGCTGCTTCCGCCAGG
ACCAAAGCCGCTTCCGATCATCGGCAACATCCTTGAGGTGGGCAAGAAGCCGCATCGGTCCTTCGCCAAC
CTCGCCAAGATTCACGGCCCACTCATTTCCCTCAGACTCGGCTCTGTGACCACCATCGTTGTGTCCTCTG
CCGACGTGGCCAAAGAGATGTTCCTCAAGAAGGATCACCCGCTCTCCAACCGCACGATCCCGAATAGTGT
TACAGCCGGCGACCACCACAAGCTCACCATGTCTTGGCTCCCGGTGTCTCCGAAGTGGCGCAACTTCCGC
AAGATTACCGCCGTGCATCTGCTCTCCCCACAGAGACTCGATGCCTGCCAGACATTCAGGCACGCCAAGG
TGCAGCAGCTCTACGAGTACGTTCAAGAGTGCGCCCAGAAAGGCCAGGCCGTGGATATTGGCAAGGCCGC
CTTTACGACCAGCCTCAACCTCCTCAGCAAGCTGTTCTTCAGCGTCGAGCTGGCGCACCACAAGTCCCAT
ACCAGCCAAGAGTTCAAAGAGCTGATCTGGAACATCATGGAAGATATAGGCAAGCCGAACTACGCCGACT
ACTTCCCGATTCTCGGCTGCGTTGACCCATCTGGCATTAGAAGAAGGCTCGCCTGCTCCTTCGACAAGCT
GATCGCCGTGTTCCAGGGCATCATCTGCGAGAGACTCGCCCCAGATTCCTCCACCACAACTACCACCACC
ACCGACGACGTGCTCGATGTGCTCCTCCAGCTGTTCAAGCAGAACGAGCTGACGATGGGCGAGATCAACC
ACCTCCTCGTGGACATCTTCGACGCCGGCACCGATACCACATCCTCCACATTCGAGTGGGTGATGACCGA
GCTGATCCGCAATCCAGAGATGATGGAAAAGGCCCAAGAGGAAATCAAGCAGGTCCTCGGCAAGGACAAG
CAGATCCAAGAGTCCGACATCATCAACCTGCCGTACCTCCAGGCGATCATCAAAGAGACACTCCGCCTCC
ATCCGCCGACCGTGTTCTTGCTCCCAAGAAAGGCCGACACCGATGTCGAGCTGTACGGCTACATCGTGCC
GAAGGATGCCCAGATCCTCGTGAACCTCTGGGCCATTGGCAGGGACCCAAACGCCTGGCAGAACGCCGAT
ATTTTCAGCCCAGAGCGCTTCATCGGCTGCGAGATCGATGTTAAGGGCCGCGATTTCGGCCTCCTTCCAT
TTGGCGCTGGCCGCAGAATTTGCCCAGGCATGAATCTCGCCATCAGGATGCTCACCCTCATGCTCGCCAC
ACTCCTCCAGTTCTTCAACTGGAAGCTCGAAGGCGACATCTCCCCGAAGGACCTCGACATGGACGAGAAG
TTCGGCATTGCGCTCCAAAAGACCAAGCCGCTCAAGCTCATCCCGATTCCGCGCTACGGTAGCGGAGCTA
CCAATTTTAGCCTCCTTAAGCAGGCAGGTGATGTAGAAGAGAACCCCGGGCCTATGAAGATGATGAACGG
CGAGGACGCCAACGACCAGATGATCAAAGAGTCCTTCTTCATCACCCACGGCAACCCGATCCTCACCGTC
GAGGATACACATCCGCTCAGGCCGTTCTTCGAGACATGGCGCGAGAAGATTTTCTCCAAGAAGCCGAAGG
CCATCCTCATCATCTCCGGCCACTGGGAGACAGTGAAGCCAACCGTGAACGCCGTGCACATCAACGACAC
CATCCACGACTTCGACGACTACCCAGCCGCCATGTACCAGTTCAAGTACCCAGCTCCAGGCGAGCCAGAG
CTTGCGAGAAAGGTGGAAGAGATCCTCAAGAAGTCCGGGTTCGAGACAGCCGAGACAGACCAAAAGAGGG
GCCTTGATCACGGCGCCTGGGTTCCACTCATGCTCATGTATCCAGAGGCGGACATCCCGGTGTGCCAGCT
CTCAGTTCAGCCACATCTCGACGGCACCTACCACTACAATCTCGGCAGAGCCCTCGCGCCGCTCAAGAAT
GATGGCGTGCTCATTATTGGCTCCGGCAGCGCCACACATCCACTCGATGAGACACCGCACTACTTCGATG
GTGTTGCCCCTTGGGCCGCTGCCTTCGATTCTTGGCTTAGGAAGGCCCTCATCAACGGCCGCTTCGAGGA
AGTGAACATCTACGAGAGCAAGGCCCCGAACTGGAAGCTCGCCCATCCATTTCCAGAGCACTTCTACCCG
CTCCACGTTGTGCTCGGCGCTGCTGGTGAAAAGTGGAAGGCCGAGCTGATCCACTCCTCCTGGGATCATG
GCACACTTTGCCACGGCTCCTACAAGTTCACCTCCGCCGGATCCGGAGCAACCAACTTTAGCCTGCTCAA
GCAAGCAGGAGATGTTGAGGAAAATCCTGGCCCCATGACCGCCATCAAGATGAACACCAACGGCGAGGGC
GAGACACAGCACATCCTCATGATCCCGTTCATGGCGCAGGGCCACCTCAGGCCATTTCTCGAACTCGCCA
TGTTCCTCTACAAGCGCTCCCACGTGATCATCACCCTGCTCACAACTCCGCTCAATGCCGGCTTCCTCAG
GCACCTCCTTCACCACCATTCCTACTCCTCCAGCGGCATCAGGATCGTCGAGCTGCCATTCAACTCCACC
AACCACGGACTCCCACCGGGCATCGAGAACACCGATAAGCTCACACTCCCGCTCGTGGTGTCCCTCTTCC
ATTCCACCATCAGCCTCGATCCGCACCTCCGCGATTACATCTCCAGGCATTTCAGCCCAGCCAGGCCACC
ACTCTGCGTGATCCATGATGTGTTCCTCGGCTGGGTTGACCAGGTGGCCAAGGATGTGGGCTCTACAGGC
GTGGTGTTCACAACAGGCGGCGCTTATGGCACATCCGCCTACGTGTCCATCTGGAACGATCTCCCGCACC
AGAACTACTCCGACGACCAAGAGTTCCCGCTGCCAGGCTTCCCAGAGAACCATAAGTTCCGCAGGTCCCA
GCTCCATCGGTTCCTCAGATATGCCGACGGCTCCGACGATTGGTCCAAGTATTTCCAGCCGCAGCTCCGC
CAGTCCATGAAGTCTTTTGGCTGGCTCTGCAACTCCGTGGAAGAGATCGAGACACTCGGCTTCTCCATCC
TCCGCAACTACACCAAGCTGCCGATCTGGGGCATCGGCCCACTTATTGCTTCCCCAGTGCAGCACTCCTC
CTCCGACAACAATTCAACAGGCGCCGAGTTCGTGCAGTGGCTCAGCCTCAAAGAGCCGGACTCCGTCCTC
TACATCTCCTTCGGCTCCCAGAACACGATCAGCCCGACGCAGATGATGGAACTCGCTGCTGGCCTTGAGT
CCTCCGAGAAGCCATTCCTCTGGGTGATCAGAGCCCCGTTCGGCTTCGACATCAACGAAGAGATGCGCCC
AGAGTGGCTGCCAGAGGGCTTTGAGGAACGCATGAAGGTGAAGAAACAGGGCAAGCTCGTGTACAAGCTC
GGCCCGCAGCTTGAGATCCTCAACCATGAATCCATCGGCGGCTTTCTCACCCACTGCGGATGGAACAGCA
TCCTTGAGTCTCTTCGCGAGGGCGTTCCGATGCTTGGATGGCCACTTGCTGCCGAGCAGGCCTACAACCT
CAAGTACCTCGAAGATGAGATGGGCGTCGCGGTTGAGCTTGCTAGAGGCCTCGAAGGCGAGATCTCCAAA
GAGAAGGTCAAGCGCATCGTCGAGATGATCCTTGAGCGCAACGAGGGCTCCAAAGGCTGGGAGATGAAGA
ATCGCGCCGTGGAAATGGGCAAAAAGCTCAAGGACGCCGTGAACGAGGAAAAAGAGCTGAAGGGCTCCTC
CGTGAAGGCGATCGACGATTTCCTCGACGCCGTCATGCAGGCCAAACTTGAGCCAAGCCTCCAGTGATAG
TGAGCTTGTCCTGCTTTAATGAGATATGCGAGAAGCCTATGATCGCATGATATTTGCTTTCAATTCTGTT
GTGCACGTTGTAAAAAACCTGAGCATGTGTAGCTCAGATCCTTACCGCCGGTTTCGGTTCATTCTAATGA
ATATATCACCCGTTACTATCGTATTTTTATGAATAATATTCTCCGTTCAATTTACTGATTGTACCCTACT
ACTTATATGTACAATATTAAAATGAAAACAATATATTGTGCTGAATAGGTTTATAGCGACATCTATGATA
GAGCGCCACAATAACAAACAATTGCGTTTTATTATTACAAATCCAATTTTAAAAAAAGCGGCAGAACCGG
TCAAACCTAAAAGACTGATTACATAAATCTTATTCAAATTTCAAAAGTGCCCCAGGGGCTAGTATCTACG
ACACACCGAGCGGCGAACTAATAACGCTCACTGAAGGGAACTCCGGTTCCCCGCCGGCGCGCATGGGTGA
GATTCCTTGAAGTTGAGTATTGGCCGTCCGCTCTACCGAAAGTTACGGGCACCATTCAACCCGGTCCAGC
ACGGCGGCCGGGTAACCGACTTGCTGCCCCGAGAATTATGCAGCATTTTTTTGGTGTATGTGGGCCCCAA
ATGAAGTGCAGGTCAAACCTTGACAGTGACGACAAATCGTTGGGCGGGTCCAGGGCGAATTTTGCGACAA
CATGTCGAGGCTCAGCAGGACCGCT
Features (pLannotate 1.2.2; 15 found; start..end, strand, type, name):
     42..66      +  misc_feature   RB T-DNA repeat: right border repeat from nopaline C58 T-DNA
    178..198     -  CDS            TetR (fragment): tetracycline resistance regulatory protein; tetR
    225..1370    -  CDS            trfA: TRFA_ECOLX - Experimental evidence at protein level: Swiss-Prot protein existence level 1. Also involved in plasmid copy number control, promoting intermolecular coupling of protein bound iterons at oriV, which inhibits replication initiation. From Escherichia coli.
   1706..2294    -  rep_origin     ori: high-copy-number ColE1/pMB1/pBR322/pUC origin of replication
   2465..3325    -  CDS            AmpR: β-lactamase; bla; confers resistance to ampicillin, carbenicillin, and related antibiotics
   3326..3430    -  promoter       AmpR promoter: bla
   3517..4148    -  rep_origin     oriV: incP origin of replication
   4240..4264    +  misc_feature   LB T-DNA repeat: left border repeat from nopaline C58 T-DNA
   4385..4430    +  promoter       CUP1 promoter (fragment): S. cerevisiae CUP1; inducible metallothionein promoter, regulated by Cu2+
   4431..4474    +  promoter       CUP1 promoter (fragment): S. cerevisiae CUP1; inducible metallothionein promoter, regulated by Cu2+
   4475..4518    +  promoter       CUP1 promoter (fragment): S. cerevisiae CUP1; inducible metallothionein promoter, regulated by Cu2+
   4521..4566    +  promoter       CUP1 promoter (fragment): S. cerevisiae CUP1; inducible metallothionein promoter, regulated by Cu2+
   4727..6217    +  CDS            CYP76AD1: C76AD_BETVU - Also known as Bv2g029890_ucyh From Beta vulgaris (Sugar beet).
   6284..7108    +  CDS            DODA1: DOD1W_BETVU - Experimental evidence at transcript level: Swiss-Prot protein existence level 2. Opens the cyclic ring of dihydroxy-phenylalanine (DOPA) between carbons 4 and 5, thus producing an unstable seco-DOPA that rearranges nonenzymatically to betalamic acid. From Beta vulgaris (Sugar beet).
   8691..9398    +  terminator     OCS terminator: octopine synthase terminator
