[The description below was written by a language model from this plasmid's Addgene catalogue record and pLannotate feature annotations shown in this document.]
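Description:
pCHW91013 is a Golden Gate (MoClo-style) Level 1, Position 3 module built in the pICH47751 backbone, intended for plant expression and synthetic biology work. The backbone is a binary-type vector. It carries nopaline C58 left and right T-DNA border repeats, a high-copy ColE1/pUC origin for propagation in E. coli, and the incP oriV with its trfA replication protein, a broad-host-range system of the kind used for maintenance in Agrobacterium. Selection in bacteria is by ampicillin through the β-lactamase gene and its native promoter. A short TetR fragment is also annotated and appears to be a backbone remnant.

The payload, located just inside the left border, is a single transcription unit recorded as CBS4-miniDFR::RUBY::OCS. The annotation shows four tandem short fragments matching the copper-responsive yeast CUP1 promoter, consistent with four copper-binding sites (CBS4). These sit upstream of a minimal promoter named miniDFR in the record, which the feature table does not annotate separately. This synthetic promoter drives RUBY, a visible reporter that produces red betalain pigment. The sugar beet CYP76AD1 and DODA1 coding sequences are annotated. An unannotated stretch of about 1.5 kb before the octopine synthase (OCS) terminator presumably holds the remaining RUBY component, typically a glucosyltransferase, though the table does not identify it.

No copper-responsive transcription factor is annotated on this plasmid, so the activator is presumably supplied from another module. The associated publication describes a tightly regulated copper-inducible transient expression system in Nicotiana benthamiana. This construct therefore most likely serves as the reporter unit, to be assembled with other Level 1 parts into a multigene construct.
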