Addgene plasmid #222450: pCHW91013
Purpose: Level 1, Position 3 containing CBS4-miniDFR::RUBY::OCS.
Depositing lab: Chih-Hang Wu. Depositing organization: Institute of Plant and Microbial Biology, Academia Sinica. Publication: Development of a tightly regulated copper-inducible transient gene expression system in Nicotiana benthamiana incorporating a suicide exon and Cre recombinase. Chiang BJ, Lin KY, Chen YF, Huang CY, Goh FJ, Huang LT, Chen LH, Wu CH. New Phytol. 2024 Oct;244(1):318-331. doi: 10.1111/nph.20021. Epub 2024 Jul 30. PubMed 39081031.
Backbone
  Vector backbone: pICH47751
  Vector type: Plant Expression, Synthetic Biology
Growth in bacteria
  Bacterial resistance: Ampicillin, 100 μg/mL
  Growth temperature: 37°C
  Growth strain: DH5alpha
  Copy number: High Copy
Gene/Insert
  Gene/Insert name: CBS4-miniDFR::RUBY::OCS
  Species: Other
  Mutation: no
  Cloning method: Golden Gate
  Sequencing primers: 5′ n/a
Terms and licenses: Academic/Nonprofit Terms; Industry Terms: Not Available to Industry
Depositor comments: Please visit https://doi.org/10.1101/2024.03.23.586378 for bioRxiv preprint.
How to cite: pCHW91013 was a gift from Chih-Hang Wu (Addgene plasmid # 222450 ; http://n2t.net/addgene:222450 ; RRID:Addgene_222450)
